Addgene plasmid #64360: pIRESneo3+mRFP-Utr_CH
Purpose: bicistronic expression of mRFP-Utrophin and Neo resistance
Depositing lab: Matthieu Piel.
Backbone
  Vector backbone: pIRES Neo3
  Vector type: Mammalian Expression
  Selectable markers: Neomycin (select with G418)
Growth in bacteria
  Bacterial resistance: Ampicillin, 100 μg/mL
  Growth temperature: 37°C
  Growth strain: DH5alpha
  Copy number: Unknown
Gene/Insert
  Gene/Insert name: mRFP-Utrophin
  Species: H. sapiens (human)
  Mutation: Q236R; aa1-261 Utrophin present
  Entrez Gene: UTRN (a.k.a. DMDL, DRP, DRP1)
  Promoter: CMV
  Tag / fusion protein: mRFP (N terminal on backbone); IRES-Neo (C terminal on backbone)
  Cloning method: Unknown
  Sequencing primers: 5′ CMV-F; 3′ pCDH-rev
Terms and licenses: Academic/Nonprofit Terms; Industry Terms: Not Available to Industry
How to cite: pIRESneo3+mRFP-Utr_CH was a gift from Matthieu Piel (Addgene plasmid # 64360 ; http://n2t.net/addgene:64360 ; RRID:Addgene_64360)
