[The description below was written by a language model from this plasmid's Addgene catalogue record and pLannotate feature annotations shown in this document.]
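Description:
pIRESneo3+mRFP-Utr_CH is a 6.7 kb mammalian expression plasmid built on the pIRES Neo3 backbone. It is designed to produce a red fluorescent utrophin fragment and a G418 resistance marker from a single bicistronic transcript. In bacteria it is maintained through a high-copy ColE1/pUC-type origin and selected with ampicillin via the β-lactamase gene and its native promoter. Small remnants of lac regulatory sequence, a lacI fragment and a partial bom region are also annotated in the bacterial portion and appear to be backbone leftovers.

The expression unit is driven by the human cytomegalovirus immediate early enhancer and promoter, with a T7 promoter lying just downstream. The first open reading frame fuses mRFP1, a monomeric Discosoma-derived red fluorescent protein, to the N-terminus of residues 1–261 of human utrophin (UTRN), and the record notes a Q236R substitution. The "CH" in the name presumably refers to the calponin-homology, actin-binding region at the utrophin N-terminus, although the record does not spell this out. Downstream of the fusion are a chimeric adenovirus/immunoglobulin intron, an EMCV internal ribosome entry site and the Tn5 neomycin phosphotransferase gene, followed by SV40 polyadenylation signals. Because NeoR is translated from the same mRNA as the fusion, G418 selection enriches for cells that also express mRFP-utrophin, which favours the isolation of stable lines. The short hits annotated as an HIV-1 LTR fragment and an SV40 large T antigen fragment are probably incidental matches to sequences flanking the promoter and the polyadenylation region. The record states the purpose only as bicistronic expression of the two products. Fluorescent utrophin N-terminal fragments of this kind are generally used as live-cell probes for filamentous actin.
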