Features (pLannotate 1.2.2; 20 found; start..end, strand, type, name):
      1..380     +  enhancer       CMV enhancer: human cytomegalovirus immediate early enhancer
    381..584     +  promoter       CMV promoter: human cytomegalovirus (CMV) immediate early promoter
    580..613     +  LTR            5' LTR (truncated) (fragment): truncated 5' long terminal repeat (LTR) from HIV-1
    629..647     +  promoter       T7 promoter: promoter for bacteriophage T7 RNA polymerase
    702..1376    +  CDS            mRFP1: mRFP1 is a basic (constitutively fluorescent) red fluorescent protein published in 2002, derived from Discosoma sp.. It is reported to be a somewhat slowly-maturing monomer with low acid sensitivity.
   1386..2168    +  CDS            UTRN (fragment): UTRN_HUMAN - Also known as DMDL, DRP1. Experimental evidence at protein level: Swiss-Prot protein existence level 1. May play a role in anchoring the cytoskeleton to the plasma membrane. From Homo sapiens (Human).
   2255..2484    +  intron         chimeric intron: chimera between introns from adenovirus and immunoglobulin heavy chain genes
   2658..3120    +  misc_feature   IRES: internal ribosome entry site (IRES) of the encephalomyocarditis virus (EMCV)
   3156..3959    +  CDS            NeoR/KanR: aminoglycoside phosphotransferase from Tn5; aph(3')-II (or nptII); confers resistance to neomycin, kanamycin, and G418 (Geneticin®)
   3982..4066    +  CDS            large T antigen (fragment): large T antigen from SV40 (simian virus 40)
   4089..4210    +  polyA_signal   SV40 poly(A) signal: SV40 polyadenylation signal
   4221..4272    +  polyA_signal   SV40 poly(A) signal (fragment): SV40 polyadenylation signal
   4336..4352    -  protein_bind   lac operator: The lac repressor binds to the lac operator to inhibit transcription in E. coli. This inhibition can be relieved by adding lactose or isopropyl-β-D-thiogalactopyranoside (IPTG). lac repressor encoded by lacI
   4360..4390    -  promoter       lac promoter: promoter for the E. coli lac operon
   4405..4426    -  protein_bind   CAP binding site: CAP binding activates transcription in the presence of cAMP. E. coli catabolite activator protein
   4439..4531    -  CDS            lacI (fragment): lac repressor; lacI; The lac repressor binds to the lac operator to inhibit transcription in E. coli. This inhibition can be relieved by adding lactose or isopropyl-β-D-thiogalactopyranoside (IPTG).
   4714..5302    -  rep_origin     ori: high-copy-number ColE1/pMB1/pBR322/pUC origin of replication
   5473..6333    -  CDS            AmpR: β-lactamase; bla; confers resistance to ampicillin, carbenicillin, and related antibiotics
   6334..6438    -  promoter       AmpR promoter: bla
   6497..6549    -  misc_feature   bom (fragment): basis of mobility region from pBR322
>Addgene plasmid #64360 | pIRESneo3+mRFP-Utr_CH | addgene full sequence | sequence record 196886 | Addgene NGS Result
GACATTGATTATTGACTAGTTATTAATAGTAATCAATTACGGGGTCATTAGTTCATAGCCCATATATGGA
GTTCCGCGTTACATAACTTACGGTAAATGGCCCGCCTGGCTGACCGCCCAACGACCCCCGCCCATTGACG
TCAATAATGACGTATGTTCCCATAGTAACGCCAATAGGGACTTTCCATTGACGTCAATGGGTGGAGTATT
TACGGTAAACTGCCCACTTGGCAGTACATCAAGTGTATCATATGCCAAGTACGCCCCCTATTGACGTCAA
TGACGGTAAATGGCCCGCCTGGCATTATGCCCAGTACATGACCTTATGGGACTTTCCTACTTGGCAGTAC
ATCTACGTATTAGTCATCGCTATTACCATGGTGATGCGGTTTTGGCAGTACATCAATGGGCGTGGATAGC
GGTTTGACTCACGGGGATTTCCAAGTCTCCACCCCATTGACGTCAATGGGAGTTTGTTTTGGCACCAAAA
TCAACGGGACTTTCCAAAATGTCGTAACAACTCCGCCCCATTGACGCAAATGGGCGGTAGGCGTGTACGG
TGGGAGGTCTATATAAGCAGAGCTCTCTGGCTAACTAGAGAACCCACTGCTTACTGGCTTATCGAAATTA
ATACGACTCACTATAGGGAGACCCAAGCTTGGTACCGAGCTCGGATCGATATCTGCGGCCTAGCTAGCAC
CATGGCCTCCTCCGAGGACGTCATCAAGGAGTTCATGCGCTTCAAGGTGCGCATGGAGGGCTCCGTGAAC
GGCCACGAGTTCGAGATCGAGGGCGAGGGCGAGGGCCGCCCCTACGAGGGCACCCAGACCGCCAAGCTGA
AGGTGACCAAGGGCGGCCCCCTGCCCTTCGCCTGGGACATCCTGTCCCCTCAGTTCCAGTACGGCTCCAA
GGCCTACGTGAAGCACCCCGCCGACATCCCCGACTACTTGAAGCTGTCCTTCCCCGAGGGCTTCAAGTGG
GAGCGCGTGATGAACTTCGAGGACGGCGGCGTGGTGACCGTGACCCAGGACTCCTCCCTGCAGGACGGCG
AGTTCATCTACAAGGTGAAGCTGCGCGGCACCAACTTCCCCTCCGACGGCCCCGTAATGCAGAAGAAGAC
CATGGGCTGGGAGGCCTCCACCGAGCGGATGTACCCCGAGGACGGCGCCCTGAAGGGCGAGATCAAGATG
AGGCTGAAGCTGAAGGACGGCGGCCACTACGACGCCGAGGTCAAGACCACCTACATGGCCAAGAAGCCCG
TGCAGCTGCCCGGCGCCTACAAGACCGACATCAAGCTGGACATCACCTCCCACAACGAGGACTACACCAT
CGTGGAACAGTACGAGCGCGCCGAGGGCCGCCACTCCACCGGCGCCTCCGGAACCATGGCCAAGTATGGA
GAACATGAAGCCAGTCCTGACAATGGGCAGAACGAATTCAGTGATATCATTAAGTCCAGATCTGATGAAC
ACAATGACGTACAGAAGAAAACCTTTACCAAATGGATAAATGCTCGATTTTCAAAGAGTGGGAAACCACC
CATCAATGATATGTTCACAGACCTCAAAGATGGAAGGAAGCTATTGGATCTTCTAGAAGGCCTCACAGGA
ACATCACTGCCAAAGGAACGTGGTTCCACAAGGGTACATGCCTTAAATAACGTCAACAGAGTGCTGCAGG
TTTTACATCAGAACAATGTGGAATTAGTGAATATAGGGGGAACCGACATTGTGGATGGAAATCACAAACT
GACTTTGGGGTTACTTTGGAGCATCATTTTGCACTGGCAGGTGAAAGATGTCATGAAGGATGTCATGTCG
GACCTGCAGCAGACGAACAGTGAGAAGATCCTGCTCAGCTGGGTGCGTCAGACCACCAGGCCCTACAGCC
AAGTCAACGTCCTCAACTTCACCACCAGCTGGACAGATGGACTCGCCTTTAATGCTGTCCTCCACCGACA
TAAACCTGATCTCTTCAGCTGGGATAAAGTTGTCAAAATGTCACCAATTGAGAGACTTGAACATGCCTTC
AGCAAGGCTCAAACTTATTTGGGAATTGAAAAGCTGTTAGATCCTGAAGATGTTGCCGTTCGGCTTCCTG
ACAAGAAATCCATAATTATGTATTTAACATCTTTGTTTGAGGTGCTACCTCAGCAAGTCACCATAGACTA
ATTCGAATTCGGATCCGCGGCCGCATAGATAACTGATCCAGTGTGCTGGAATTAATTCGCTGTCTGCGAG
GGCCAGCTGTTGGGGTGAGTACTCCCTCTCAAAAGCGGGCATGACTTCTGCGCTAAGATTGTCAGTTTCC
AAAAACGAGGAGGATTTGATATTCACCTGGCCCGCGGTGATGCCTTTGAGGGTGGCCGCGTCCATCTGGT
CAGAAAAGACAATCTTTTTGTTGTCAAGCTTGAGGTGTGGCAGGCTTGAGATCTGGCCATACACTTGAGT
GACAATGACATCCACTTTGCCTTTCTCTCCACAGGTGTCCACTCCCAGGTCCAACTGCAGGTCGAGCATG
CATCTAGGGCGGCCAATTCCGCCCCTCTCCCCCCCCCCCCCCCCCCCTAACGTTACTGGCCGAAGCCGCT
TGGAATAAGGCCGGTGTGCGTTTGTCTATATGTTATTTTCCACCATATTGCCGTCTTTTGGCAATGTGAG
GGCCCGGAAACCTGGCCCTGTCTTCTTGACGAGCATTCCTAGGGGTCTTTCCCCTCTCGCCAAAGGAATG
CAAGGTCTGTTGAATGTCGTGAAGGAAGCAGTTCCTCTGGAAGCTTCTTGAAGACAAACAACGTCTGTAG
CGACCCTTTGCAGGCAGCGGAACCCCCCACCTGGCGACAGGTGCCTCTGCGGCCAAAAGCCACGTGTATA
AGATACACCTGCAAAGGCGGCACAACCCCAGTGCCACGTTGTGAGTTGGATAGTTGTGGAAAGAGTCAAA
TGGCTCTCCTCAAGCGTATTCAACAAGGGGCTGAAGGATGCCCAGAAGGTACCCCATTGTATGGGATCTG
ATCTGGGGCCTCGGTGCACATGCTTTACATGTGTTTAGTCGAGGTTAAAAAAACGTCTAGGCCCCCCGAA
CCACGGGGACGTGGTTTTCCTTTGAAAAACACGATGATAAGCTTGCCACAACCCGGGATAATTCCTGCAG
CCAATATGGGATCGGCCATTGAACAAGATGGATTGCACGCAGGTTCTCCGGCCGCTTGGGTGGAGAGGCT
ATTCGGCTATGACTGGGCACAACAGACAATCGGCTGCTCTGATGCCGCCGTGTTCCGGCTGTCAGCGCAG
GGGCGCCCGGTTCTTTTTGTCAAGACCGACCTGTCCGGTGCCCTGAATGAACTGCAGGACGAGGCAGCGC
GGCTATCGTGGCTGGCCACGACGGGCGTTCCTTGCGCAGCTGTGCTCGACGTTGTCACTGAAGCGGGAAG
GGACTGGCTGCTATTGGGCGAAGTGCCGGGGCAGGATCTCCTGTCATCTCACCTTGCTCCTGCCGAGAAA
GTATCCATCATGGCTGATGCAATGCGGCGGCTGCATACGCTTGATCCGGCTACCTGCCCATTCGACCACC
AAGCGAAACATCGCATCGAGCGAGCACGTACTCGGATGGAAGCCGGTCTTGTCGATCAGGATGATCTGGA
CGAAGAGCATCAGGGGCTCGCGCCAGCCGAACTGTTCGCCAGGCTCAAGGCGCGCATGCCCGACGGCGAT
GATCTCGTCGTGACCCATGGCGATGCCTGCTTGCCGAATATCATGGTGGAAAATGGCCGCTTTTCTGGAT
TCATCGACTGTGGCCGGCTGGGTGTGGCGGACCGCTATCAGGACATAGCGTTGGCTACCCGTGATATTGC
TGAAGAGCTTGGCGGCGAATGGGCTGACCGCTTCCTCGTGCTTTACGGTATCGCCGCTCCCGATTCGCAG
CGCATCGCCTTCTATCGCCTTCTTGACGAGTTCTTCTGAGGGGATCAATTCTCTAGATAACTGATCATAA
TCAGCCATACCACATTTGTAGAGGTTTTACTTGCTTTAAAAAACCTCCCACACCTCCCCCTGAACCTGAA
ACATAAAATGAATGCAATTGTTGTTGTTAACTTGTTTATTGCAGCTTATAATGGTTACAAATAAAGCAAT
AGCATCACAAATTTCACAAATAAAGCATTTTTTTCACTGCATTCTAGTTGTGGTTTGTCCAAACTCATCA
ATGTATCTTAACGCGTCGAGTGCATTCTAGTTGTGGTTTGTCCAAACTCATCAATGTATCTTATCATGTC
TGTATACCGTCGACCTCTAGCTAGAGCTTGGCGTAATCATGGTCATAGCTGTTTCCTGTGTGAAATTGTT
ATCCGCTCACAATTCCACACAACATACGAGCCGGAAGCATAAAGTGTAAAGCCTGGGGTGCCTAATGAGT
GAGCTAACTCACATTAATTGCGTTGCGCTCACTGCCCGCTTTCCAGTCGGGAAACCTGTCGTGCCAGCTG
CATTAATGAATCGGCCAACGCGCGGGGAGAGGCGGTTTGCGTATTGGGCGCTCTTCCGCTTCCTCGCTCA
CTGACTCGCTGCGCTCGGTCGTTCGGCTGCGGCGAGCGGTATCAGCTCACTCAAAGGCGGTAATACGGTT
ATCCACAGAATCAGGGGATAACGCAGGAAAGAACATGTGAGCAAAAGGCCAGCAAAAGGCCAGGAACCGT
AAAAAGGCCGCGTTGCTGGCGTTTTTCCATAGGCTCCGCCCCCCTGACGAGCATCACAAAAATCGACGCT
CAAGTCAGAGGTGGCGAAACCCGACAGGACTATAAAGATACCAGGCGTTTCCCCCTGGAAGCTCCCTCGT
GCGCTCTCCTGTTCCGACCCTGCCGCTTACCGGATACCTGTCCGCCTTTCTCCCTTCGGGAAGCGTGGCG
CTTTCTCATAGCTCACGCTGTAGGTATCTCAGTTCGGTGTAGGTCGTTCGCTCCAAGCTGGGCTGTGTGC
ACGAACCCCCCGTTCAGCCCGACCGCTGCGCCTTATCCGGTAACTATCGTCTTGAGTCCAACCCGGTAAG
ACACGACTTATCGCCACTGGCAGCAGCCACTGGTAACAGGATTAGCAGAGCGAGGTATGTAGGCGGTGCT
ACAGAGTTCTTGAAGTGGTGGCCTAACTACGGCTACACTAGAAGAACAGTATTTGGTATCTGCGCTCTGC
TGAAGCCAGTTACCTTCGGAAAAAGAGTTGGTAGCTCTTGATCCGGCAAACAAACCACCGCTGGTAGCGG
TGGTTTTTTTGTTTGCAAGCAGCAGATTACGCGCAGAAAAAAAGGATCTCAAGAAGATCCTTTGATCTTT
TCTACGGGGTCTGACGCTCAGTGGAACGAAAACTCACGTTAAGGGATTTTGGTCATGAGATTATCAAAAA
GGATCTTCACCTAGATCCTTTTAAATTAAAAATGAAGTTTTAAATCAATCTAAAGTATATATGAGTAAAC
TTGGTCTGACAGTTACCAATGCTTAATCAGTGAGGCACCTATCTCAGCGATCTGTCTATTTCGTTCATCC
ATAGTTGCCTGACTCCCCGTCGTGTAGATAACTACGATACGGGAGGGCTTACCATCTGGCCCCAGTGCTG
CAATGATACCGCGAGACCCACGCTCACCGGCTCCAGATTTATCAGCAATAAACCAGCCAGCCGGAAGGGC
CGAGCGCAGAAGTGGTCCTGCAACTTTATCCGCCTCCATCCAGTCTATTAATTGTTGCCGGGAAGCTAGA
GTAAGTAGTTCGCCAGTTAATAGTTTGCGCAACGTTGTTGCCATTGCTACAGGCATCGTGGTGTCACGCT
CGTCGTTTGGTATGGCTTCATTCAGCTCCGGTTCCCAACGATCAAGGCGAGTTACATGATCCCCCATGTT
GTGCAAAAAAGCGGTTAGCTCCTTCGGTCCTCCGATCGTTGTCAGAAGTAAGTTGGCCGCAGTGTTATCA
CTCATGGTTATGGCAGCACTGCATAATTCTCTTACTGTCATGCCATCCGTAAGATGCTTTTCTGTGACTG
GTGAGTACTCAACCAAGTCATTCTGAGAATAGTGTATGCGGCGACCGAGTTGCTCTTGCCCGGCGTCAAT
ACGGGATAATACCGCGCCACATAGCAGAACTTTAAAAGTGCTCATCATTGGAAAACGTTCTTCGGGGCGA
AAACTCTCAAGGATCTTACCGCTGTTGAGATCCAGTTCGATGTAACCCACTCGTGCACCCAACTGATCTT
CAGCATCTTTTACTTTCACCAGCGTTTCTGGGTGAGCAAAAACAGGAAGGCAAAATGCCGCAAAAAAGGG
AATAAGGGCGACACGGAAATGTTGAATACTCATACTCTTCCTTTTTCAATATTATTGAAGCATTTATCAG
GGTTATTGTCTCATGAGCGGATACATATTTGAATGTATTTAGAAAAATAAACAAATAGGGGTTCCGCGCA
CATTTCCCCGAAAAGTGCCACCTGACGTCGACGGATCGGGAGATCTCCCGATCCCCTATGGTGCACTCTC
AGTACAATCTGCTCTGATGCCGCATAGTTAAGCCAGTATCTGCTCCCTGCTTGTGTGTTGGAGGTCGCTG
AGTAGTGCGCGAGCAAAATTTAAGCTACAACAAGGCAAGGCTTGACCGACAATTGCATGAAGAATCTGCT
TAGGGTTAGGCGTTTTGCGCTGCTTCGCGATGTACGGGCCAGATATACGCGTT
