>Addgene plasmid #64360 | pIRESneo3+mRFP-Utr_CH | addgene partial sequence | sequence record 110753 | CMV-F 5'-CGCAAATGGGCGGTAGGCGTG-3'
GAACCCACTGCTTACTGGCTTATCGAAATTAATACGACTCACTATAGGGAGACCCAAGCTTGGTACCGAG
CTCGGATCGATATCTGCGGCCTAGCTAGCACCATGGCCTCCTCCGAGGACGTCATCAAGGAGTTCATGCG
CTTCAAGGTGCGCATGGAGGGCTCCGTGAACGGCCACGAGTTCGAGATCGAGGGCGAGGGCGAGGGCCGC
CCCTACGAGGGCACCCAGACCGCCAAGCTGAAGGTGACCAAGGGCGGCCCCCTGCCCTTCGCCTGGGACA
TCCTGTCCCCTCAGTTCCAGTACGGCTCCAAGGCCTACGTGAAGCACCCCGCCGACATCCCCGACTACTT
GAAGCTGTCCTTCCCCGAGGGCTTCAAGTGGGAGCGCGTGATGAACTTCGAGGACGGCGGCGTGGTGACC
GTGACCCAGGACTCCTCCCTGCAGGACGGCGAGTTCATCTACAAGGTGAAGCTGCGCGGCACCAACTTCC
CCTCCGACGGCCCCGTAATGCAGAAGAAGACCATGGGCTGGGAGGCCTCCACCGAGCGGATGTACCCCGA
GGACGGCGCCCTGAAGGGCGAGATCAAGATGAGGCTGAAGCTGAAGGACGGCGGCCACTACGACGCCGAG
GTCAAGACCACCTACATGGCCAAGAAGCCCGTGCAGCTGCCCGGCGCCTACAAGACCGACATCAAGCTGG
ACATCACCTCCCACAACGAGGACTACACCATCGTGGAACAGTACGAGCGCGCCGAGGGCCGCCACTCCAC
CGGCGCCTCCGGAACCATGGCCAAGTATGGAGAACATGAAGCCAGTCCTGACAATGGGCAGAACGAATTC
AGTGATATCATT
