>Addgene plasmid #64360 | pIRESneo3+mRFP-Utr_CH | addgene partial sequence | sequence record 111792 | Neo-F 5'-CGTTGGCTACCCGTGATATT-3'
CGCTTCCTCGTGCTTTACGGTATCGCCGCTCCCGATTCGCAGCGCATCGCCTTCTATCGCCTTCTTGACG
AGTTCTTCTGAGGGGATCAATTCTCTAGATAACTGATCATAATCAGCCATACCACATTTGTAGAGGTTTT
ACTTGCTTTAAAAAACCTCCCACACCTCCCCCTGAACCTGAAACATAAAATGAATGCAATTGTTGTTGTT
AACTTGTTTATTGCAGCTTATAATGGTTACAAATAAAGCAATAGCATCACAAATTTCACAAATAAAGCAT
TTTTTTCACTGCATTCTAGTTGTGGTTTGTCCAAACTCATCAATGTATCTTAACGCGTCGAGTGCATTCT
AGTTGTGGTTTGTCCAAACTCATCAATGTATCTTATCATGTCTGTATACCGTCGACCTCTAGCTAGAGCT
TGGCGTAATCATGGTCATAGCTGTTTCCTGTGTGAAATTGTTATCCGCTCACAATTCCACACAACATACG
AGCCGGAAGCATAAAGTGTAAAGCCTGGGGTGCCTAATGAGTGAGCTAACTCACATTAATTGCGTTGCGC
TCACTGCCCGCTTTCCAGTCGGGAAACCTGTCGTGCCAGCTGCATTAATGAATCGGCCAACGCGCGGGGA
GAGGCGGTTTGCGTATTGGGCGCTCTTCCGCTTCCTCGCTCACTGACTCGCTGCGCTCGGTCGTTCGGCT
GCGGCGAGCGGTATCAGCTCACTCAAAGGCGGTAATACGGTTATCCACAGAATCAGGGGATAACGCAGGA
AAGAACATGTGAGCAAAAGGCCAGCAAAAGGCCAGGAACCGTAAAAAGGCCGCGTTGCTGGCGTTTTTCC
ATAGGCTCCGCCCCCCTGACGAGCATCACAAAAATCGACGCTCAAGTCAGAGGTGGCGAAACCCGACAGG
GACTATAAAGATACCAGGCGTTTCCCCCTGGAAGCTCCCTCGTGCGCTCTCCTGTTCCGACCCCTGCCGC
TTACCGGATAC
