>Addgene plasmid #64360 | pIRESneo3+mRFP-Utr_CH | addgene partial sequence | sequence record 112605 | mCherry-R 5'-TTGGTCACCTTCAGCTTGG-3'
TCGATCTCGAACTCGTGGCCGTTCACGGAGCCCTCCATGCGCACCTTGAAGCGCATGAACTCCTTGATGA
CGTCCTCGGAGGAGGCCATGGTGCTAGCTAGGCCGCAGATATCGATCCGAGCTCGGTACCAAGCTTGGGT
CTCCCTATAGTGAGTCGTATTAATTTCGATAAGCCAGTAAGCAGTGGGTTCTCTAGTTAGCCAGAGAGCT
CTGCTTATATAGACCTCCCACCGTACACGCCTACCGCCCATTTGCGTCAATGGGGCGGAGTTGTTACGAC
ATTTTGGAAAGTCCCGTTGATTTTGGTGCCAAAACAAACTCCCATTGACGTCAATGGGGTGGAGACTTGG
AAATCCCCGTGAGTCAAACCGCTATCCACGCCCATTGATGTACTGCCAAAACCGCATCACCATGGTAATA
GCGATGACTAATACGTAGATGTACTGCCAAGTAGGAAAGTCCCATAAGGTCATGTACTGGGCATAATGCC
AGGCGGGCCATTTACCGTCATTGACGTCAATAGGGGGCGTACTTGGCATATGATACACTTGATGTACTGC
CAAGTGGGCAGTTTACCGTAAATACTCCACCCATTGACGTCAATGGAAAGTCCCTATTGGCGTTACTATG
GGAACATACGTCATTATTGACGTCAATGGGCGGGGGTCGTTGGGCGGTCAGCCAGGCGGGCCATTTACCG
TAAGTTATGTAACGCGGAACTCCATATATGGGCTATGAACTAATGACCCCGTAATTGATTACTATTAATA
ACTAGTCAATAATCAATGTCAACGCGTATATCTGGCCCGTACATCGCGAAGCAGCGCAAAACGCCTAACC
CTAAGCAG
